Addgene plasmid #196189: pMSCV_IRES_GFP_CD16a
Purpose: Retroviral expression plasmid for generating stable FCGR3A (CD16a)-expressing cell lines.
Depositing lab: Ana Ruiz-Saenz. Depositing organization: Erasmus Medical Center. Publication: A co-culture model system to quantify antibody-dependent cellular cytotoxicity in human breast cancer cells using an engineered natural killer cell line. Vincken R, Ruiz-Saenz A. STAR Protoc. 2023 Apr 17;4(2):102224. doi: 10.1016/j.xpro.2023.102224. PubMed 37071532.
Backbone
  Vector backbone: pMSCV Gateway IRES GFP
  Backbone manufacturer: Mark Moasser Lab
  Backbone size w/o insert (bp): 7788
  Total vector size (bp): 8553
  Vector type: Mammalian Expression, Retroviral
  Selectable markers: Puromycin
Growth in bacteria
  Bacterial resistance: Ampicillin, 100 μg/mL
  Growth temperature: 37°C
  Growth strain: NEB Stable
  Copy number: High Copy
Gene/Insert
  Gene/Insert name: CD16a (alt names: FCγRIIIa; FCGR3A)
  Species: H. sapiens (human)
  Insert size (bp): 765
  Mutation: changed Phenylalanine 158 to Valine
  GenBank ID: NM_000569.8
  Entrez Gene: FCGR3A (a.k.a. CD16, CD16-II, CD16A, FCG3, FCGR3, FCGRIII, FCR-10, FCRIII, FCRIIIA, FcGRIIIA, IGFR3, IMD20)
  Promoter: LTR
  Cloning method: Gateway Cloning
  Sequencing primers: 5′ pBABE 5'; 3′ Puro-R
Terms and licenses: Academic/Nonprofit Terms; Industry Terms: Not Available to Industry
How to cite: pMSCV_IRES_GFP_CD16a was a gift from Ana Ruiz-Saenz (Addgene plasmid # 196189 ; http://n2t.net/addgene:196189 ; RRID:Addgene_196189)
