[The description below was written by a language model from this plasmid's Addgene catalogue record and pLannotate feature annotations shown in this document.]
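Description:
pMSCV_IRES_GFP_CD16a is a murine stem cell virus (MSCV)-based gammaretroviral expression plasmid built on a Gateway-adapted pMSCV IRES GFP backbone. It is intended for making cell lines that stably express the human Fc gamma receptor IIIa (CD16a, FCGR3A). In bacteria it is maintained through a high-copy ColE1/pUC-type origin and selected with ampicillin via the β-lactamase gene. The remaining backbone annotations (lac promoter/operator and fragments of lacI, lacZα, rop, bom, TcR and env) are remnants of earlier cloning vectors rather than functional parts. The catalogue lists a total size of 8,553 bp, slightly larger than the 8,521 nt sequenced record from which the feature table was generated.

The proviral region is bounded by MESV-derived 5' and 3' LTRs. It carries the Ψ packaging signal and a truncated gag segment lacking its start codon, which together allow the transcript to be packaged into retroviral particles when viral proteins are supplied in trans. The 5' LTR serves as the promoter for the FCGR3A coding sequence, which sits between attB1 and attB2 sites left by Gateway recombination. The insert carries a phenylalanine-to-valine change at position 158. A 3xFLAG fragment is annotated just downstream of attB2, but the record does not indicate that it is fused to the receptor. Further downstream, a mouse PGK promoter fragment drives puromycin N-acetyltransferase, followed by an EMCV IRES and EGFP. Transduced cells can therefore be selected with puromycin and identified or sorted by green fluorescence. The associated publication used an engineered natural killer cell line in a co-culture assay quantifying antibody-dependent cellular cytotoxicity against human breast cancer cells.
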