Features (pLannotate 1.2.2; 25 found; start..end, strand, type, name):
    579..920     +  misc_feature   MESV Ψ: packaging signal of murine embryonic stem cell virus
    987..1403    +  CDS            gag (truncated): truncated Moloney murine leukemia virus (MMLV) gag gene lacking the start codon
   1476..1500    +  protein_bind   attB1: mutant version of attB; recombination site for the Gateway® BP reaction BP Clonase™
   1509..2270    +  CDS            FCGR3A: FCG3A_HUMAN - Also known as CD16A, FCG3, FCGR3, IGFR3. Experimental evidence at protein level: Swiss-Prot protein existence level 1. Receptor for the Fc region of IgG. Binds complexed or aggregated IgG and also monomeric IgG. Mediates antibody-dependent cellular cytotoxicity (ADCC) and other antibody-dependent responses, such as phagocytosis. From Homo sapiens (Human).
   2275..2299    -  protein_bind   attB2: mutant version of attB; recombination site for the Gateway® BP reaction BP Clonase™
   2310..2360    +  CDS            3xFLAG (fragment): three tandem FLAG® epitope tags
   2397..2833    +  promoter       PGK promoter (fragment): mouse phosphoglycerate kinase 1 promoter
   2854..3453    +  CDS            PuroR: puromycin N-acetyltransferase; pac from Streptomyces alboniger; confers resistance to puromycin
   3617..4079    +  misc_feature   IRES: internal ribosome entry site (IRES) of the encephalomyocarditis virus (EMCV)
   4093..4812    +  CDS            EGFP: the original enhanced GFP (Yang et al., 1996) mammalian codon-optimized
   4829..4855    +  misc_feature   MCS (fragment): pBluescript multiple cloning site
   4914..5428    +  LTR            3' LTR: 3' long terminal repeat from murine embryonic stem cell virus
   5590..5606    -  protein_bind   lac operator: The lac repressor binds to the lac operator to inhibit transcription in E. coli. This inhibition can be relieved by adding lactose or isopropyl-β-D-thiogalactopyranoside (IPTG). lac repressor encoded by lacI
   5614..5644    -  promoter       lac promoter: promoter for the E. coli lac operon
   5659..5680    -  protein_bind   CAP binding site: CAP binding activates transcription in the presence of cAMP. E. coli catabolite activator protein
   5693..5785    -  CDS            lacI (fragment): lac repressor; lacI; The lac repressor binds to the lac operator to inhibit transcription in E. coli. This inhibition can be relieved by adding lactose or isopropyl-β-D-thiogalactopyranoside (IPTG).
   5968..6556    -  rep_origin     ori: high-copy-number ColE1/pMB1/pBR322/pUC origin of replication
   6727..7587    -  CDS            AmpR: β-lactamase; bla; confers resistance to ampicillin, carbenicillin, and related antibiotics
   7588..7692    -  promoter       AmpR promoter: bla
   7787..7822    +  CDS            rop (fragment): Rop protein, which maintains plasmids at low copy number; rop
   7924..8023    +  misc_feature   bom (fragment): basis of mobility region from pBR322
   8029..8178    -  CDS            lacZα (fragment): LacZα fragment of β-galactosidase; lacZ fragment
   8178..8379    -  CDS            TcR (fragment): tetracycline efflux protein; tet; confers resistance to tetracycline
   8380..8478    +  CDS            env (fragment): murine leukemia virus gPr80 envelope polyprotein precursor; env; proteolytically cleaved into gp70SU and p15TM subunits
   8520..515     +  LTR            5' LTR (across the origin): 5' long terminal repeat from murine embryonic stem cell virus
>Addgene plasmid #196189 | pMSCV_IRES_GFP_CD16a | addgene full sequence | sequence record 422103 | Addgene NGS Result
TGAAAGACCCCACCTGTAGGTTTGGCAAGCTAGCTTAAGTAACGCCATTTTGCAAGGCATGGAAAATACA
TAACTGAGAATAGAGAAGTTCAGATCAAGGTTAGGAACAGAGAGACAGCAGAATATGGGCCAAACAGGAT
ATCTGTGGTAAGCAGTTCCTGCCCCGGCTCAGGGCCAAGAACAGATGGTCCCCAGATGCGGTCCCGCCCT
CAGCAGTTTCTAGAGAACCATCAGATGTTTCCAGGGTGCCCCAAGGACCTGAAATGACCCTGTGCCTTAT
TTGAACTAACCAATCAGTTCGCTTCTCGCTTCTGTTCGCGCGCTTCTGCTCCCCGAGCTCAATAAAAGAG
CCCACAACCCCTCACTCGGCGCGCCAGTCCTCCGATAGACTGCGTCGCCCGGGTACCCGTATTCCCAATA
AAGCCTCTTGCTGTTTGCATCCGAATCGTGGACTCGCTGATCCTTGGGAGGGTCTCCTCAGATTGATTGA
CTGCCCACCTCGGGGGTCTTTCATTTGGAGGTTCCACCGAGATTTGGAGACCCCTGCCCAGGGACCACCG
ACCCCCCCGCCGGGAGGTAAGCTGGCCAGCGGTCGTTTCGTGTCTGTCTCTGTCTTTGTGCGTGTTTGTG
CCGGCATCTAATGTTTGCGCCTGCGTCTGTACTAGTTAGCTAACTAGCTCTGTATCTGGCGGACCCGTGG
TGGAACTGACGAGTTCTGAACACCCGGCCGCAACCCTGGGAGACGTCCCAGGGACTTTGGGGGCCGTTTT
TGTGGCCCGACCTGAGGAAGGGAGTCGATGTGGAATCCGACCCCGTCAGGATATGTGGTTCTGGTAGGAG
ACGAGAACCTAAAACAGTTCCCGCCTCCGTCTGAATTTTTGCTTTCGGTTTGGAACCGAAGCCGCGCGTC
TTGTCTGCTGCAGCGCTGCAGCATCGTTCTGTGTTGTCTCTGTCTGACTGTGTTTCTGTATTTGTCTGAA
AATTAGGGCCAGACTGTTACCACTCCCTTAAGTTTGACCTTAGGTCACTGGAAAGATGTCGAGCGGATCG
CTCACAACCAGTCGGTAGATGTCAAGAAGAGACGTTGGGTTACCTTCTGCTCTGCAGAATGGCCAACCTT
TAACGTCGGATGGCCGCGAGACGGCACCTTTAACCGAGACCTCATCACCCAGGTTAAGATCAAGGTCTTT
TCACCTGGCCCGCATGGACACCCAGACCAGGTCCCCTACATCGTGACCTGGGAAGCCTTGGCTTTTGACC
CCCCTCCCTGGGTCAAGCCCTTTGTACACCCTAAGCCTCCGCCTCCTCTTCCTCCATCCGCCCCGTCTCT
CCCCCTTGAACCTCCTCGTTCGACCCCGCCTCGATCCTCCCTTTATCCAGCCCTCACTCCTTCTCTAGGC
GCCGGAATTAGATCTCTCGAGGTTAACGAATTCTACCGGGTATAGGGAGACCCAAGCTGGCTAGTTAAGC
TATCAACAAGTTTGTACAAAAAAGCAGGCTTCGCCACCATGTGGCAGCTGCTCCTCCCAACTGCTCTGCT
ACTTCTAGTTTCAGCTGGCATGCGGACTGAAGATCTCCCAAAGGCTGTGGTGTTCCTGGAGCCTCAATGG
TACAGGGTGCTCGAGAAGGACAGTGTGACTCTGAAGTGCCAGGGAGCCTACTCCCCTGAGGACAATTCCA
CACAGTGGTTTCACAATGAGAGCCTCATCTCAAGCCAGGCCTCGAGCTACTTCATTGACGCTGCCACAGT
CGACGACAGTGGAGAGTACAGGTGCCAGACAAACCTCTCCACCCTCAGTGACCCGGTGCAGCTAGAAGTC
CATATCGGCTGGCTGTTGCTCCAGGCCCCTCGGTGGGTGTTCAAGGAGGAAGACCCTATTCACCTGAGGT
GTCACAGCTGGAAGAACACTGCTCTGCATAAGGTCACATATTTACAGAATGGCAAAGGCAGGAAGTATTT
TCATCATAATTCTGACTTCTACATTCCAAAAGCCACACTCAAAGACAGCGGCTCCTACTTCTGCAGGGGG
CTTGTGGGGAGTAAAAATGTGTCTTCAGAGACTGTGAACATCACCATCACTCAAGGTTTGGCAGTGTCAA
CCATCTCATCATTCTTTCCACCTGGGTACCAAGTCTCTTTCTGCTTGGTGATGGTACTCCTTTTTGCAGT
GGACACAGGACTATATTTCTCTGTGAAGACAAACATTCGAAGCTCAACAAGAGACTGGAAGGACCATAAA
TTTAAATGGAGAAAGGACCCTCAAGACAAATGAGACCCAGCTTTCTTGTACAAAGTGGTTGATCTAGAGG
ATTACAAGGATGACGACGATAAGGGAGATTACAAGGATGACGACGATAAGTGATCTAGAGGGCCCGCGGT
TCGAAGGTAAGCCTATCTTGGCGCTACACAAGTGGCCTCTGGCCTCGCACACATTCCACATCCACCGGTA
GGCGCCAACCGGCTCCGTTCTTTGGTGGCCCCTTCGCGCCACCTTCTACTCCTCCCCTAGTCAGGAAGTT
CCCCCCCGCCCCGCAGCTCGCGTCGTGCAGGACGTGACAAATGGAAGTAGCACGTCTCACTAGTCTCGTG
CAGATGGACAGCACCGCTGAGCAATGGAAGCGGGTAGGCCTTTGGGGCAGCGGCCAATAGCAGCTTTGCT
CCTTCGCTTTCTGGGCTCAGAGGCTGGGAAGGGGTGGGTCCGGGGGCGGGCTCAGGGGCGGGCTCAGGGG
CGGGGCGGGCGCCCGAAGGTCCTCCGGAGGCCCGGCATTCTGCACGCTTCAAAAGCGCACGTCTGCCGCG
CTGTTCTCCTCTTCCTCATCTCCGGGCCTTTCGACCTGCAGCCCAAGCTTACCATGACCGAGTACAAGCC
CACGGTGCGCCTCGCCACCCGCGACGACGTCCCCAGGGCCGTACGCACCCTCGCCGCCGCGTTCGCCGAC
TACCCCGCCACGCGCCACACCGTCGATCCGGACCGCCACATCGAGCGGGTCACCGAGCTGCAAGAACTCT
TCCTCACGCGCGTCGGGCTCGACATCGGCAAGGTGTGGGTCGCGGACGACGGCGCCGCGGTGGCGGTCTG
GACCACGCCGGAGAGCGTCGAAGCGGGGGCGGTGTTCGCCGAGATCGGCCCGCGCATGGCCGAGTTGAGC
GGTTCCCGGCTGGCCGCGCAGCAACAGATGGAAGGCCTCCTGGCGCCGCACCGGCCCAAGGAGCCCGCGT
GGTTCCTGGCCACCGTCGGCGTCTCGCCCGACCACCAGGGCAAGGGTCTGGGCAGCGCCGTCGTGCTCCC
CGGAGTGGAGGCGGCCGAGCGCGCCGGGGTGCCCGCCTTCCTGGAGACCTCCGCGCCCCGCAACCTCCCC
TTCTACGAGCGGCTCGGCTTCACCGTCACCGCCGACGTCGAGGTGCCCGAAGGACCGCGCACCTGGTGCA
TGACCCGCAAGCCCGGTGCCTGACGCCCGCCCCACGACCCGCAGCGCCCGACCGAAAGGAGCGCACGACC
CCATGCATCCAATTCCGCCCCCCCCCTAACGTTACTGGCCGAAGCCGCTTGGAATAAGGCCGGTGTGCGT
TTGTCTATATGTTATTTTCCACCATATTGCCGTCTTTTGGCAATGTGAGGGCCCGGAAACCTGGCCCTGT
CTTCTTGACGAGCATTCCTAGGGGTCTTTCCCCTCTCGCCAAAGGAATGCAAGGTCTGTTGAATGTCGTG
AAGGAAGCAGTTCCTCTGGAAGCTTCTTGAAGACAAACAACGTCTGTAGCGACCCTTTGCAGGCAGCGGA
ACCCCCCACCTGGCGACAGGTGCCTCTGCGGCCAAAAGCCACGTGTATAAGATACACCTGCAAAGGCGGC
ACAACCCCAGTGCCACGTTGTGAGTTGGATAGTTGTGGAAAGAGTCAAATGGCTCTCCTCAAGCGTATTC
AACAAGGGGCTGAAGGATGCCCAGAAGGTACCCCATTGTATGGGATCTGATCTGGGGCCTCGGTGCACAT
GCTTTACATGTGTTTAGTCGAGGTTAAAAAAACGTCTAGGCCCCCCGAACCACGGGGACGTGGTTTTCCT
TTGAAAAACACGATGATAATATGGCCACAACCATGGTGAGCAAGGGCGAGGAGCTGTTCACCGGGGTGGT
GCCCATCCTGGTCGAGCTGGACGGCGACGTAAACGGCCACAAGTTCAGCGTGTCTGGCGAGGGCGAGGGC
GATGCCACCTACGGCAAGCTGACCCTGAAGTTCATCTGCACCACCGGCAAGCTGCCCGTGCCCTGGCCCA
CCCTCGTGACCACCCTGACCTACGGCGTGCAGTGCTTCAGCCGCTACCCCGACCACATGAAGCAGCACGA
CTTCTTCAAGTCCGCCATGCCCGAAGGCTACGTCCAGGAGCGCACCATCTTCTTCAAGGACGACGGCAAC
TACAAGACCCGCGCCGAGGTGAAGTTCGAGGGCGACACCCTGGTGAACCGCATCGAGCTGAAGGGCATCG
ACTTCAAGGAGGACGGCAACATCCTGGGGCACAAGCTGGAGTACAACTACAACAGCCACAACGTCTATAT
CATGGCCGACAAGCAGAAGAACGGCATCAAGGCGAACTTCAAGATCCGCCACAACATCGAGGACGGCAGC
GTGCAGCTCGCCGACCACTACCAGCAGAACACCCCCATCGGCGACGGCCCCGTGCTGCTGCCCGACAACC
ACTACCTGAGCACCCAGTCCGCCCTGAGCAAAGACCCCAACGAGAAGCGCGATCACATGGTCCTGCTGGA
GTTCGTGACCGCCGCCGGGATCACTCTCGGCATGGACGAGCTGTACAAGTAATGAATTAATTAAGAATTA
TCAAGCTTATCGATACCGTCGACCTGCAGCCAAGCTTATCGATAAAATAAAAGATTTTATTTAGTCTCCA
GAAAAAGGGGGGAATGAAAGACCCCACCTGTAGGTTTGGCAAGCTAGCTTAAGTAACGCCATTTTGCAAG
GCATGGAAAATACATAACTGAGAATAGAGAAGTTCAGATCAAGGTTAGGAACAGAGAGACAGCAGAATAT
GGGCCAAACAGGATATCTGTGGTAAGCAGTTCCTGCCCCGGCTCAGGGCCAAGAACAGATGGTCCCCAGA
TGCGGTCCCGCCCTCAGCAGTTTCTAGAGAACCATCAGATGTTTCCAGGGTGCCCCAAGGACCTGAAATG
ACCCTGTGCCTTATTTGAACTAACCAATCAGTTCGCTTCTCGCTTCTGTTCGCGCGCTTCTGCTCCCCGA
GCTCAATAAAAGAGCCCACAACCCCTCACTCGGCGCGCCAGTCCTCCGATAGACTGCGTCGCCCGGGTAC
CCGTGTATCCAATAAACCCTCTTGCAGTTGCATCCGACTTGTGGTCTCGCTGTTCCTTGGGAGGGTCTCC
TCTGAGTGATTGACTACCCGTCAGCGGGGGTCTTTCATGGGTAACAGTTTCTTGAAGTTGGAGAACAACA
TTCTGAGGGTAGGAGTCGAATATTAAGTAATCCTGACTCAATTAGCCACTGTTTTGAATCCACATACTCC
AATACTCCTGAAATAGTTCATTATGGACAGCGCAGAAAGAGCTGGGGAGAATTGTGAAATTGTTATCCGC
TCACAATTCCACACAACATACGAGCCGGAAGCATAAAGTGTAAAGCCTGGGGTGCCTAATGAGTGAGCTA
ACTCACATTAATTGCGTTGCGCTCACTGCCCGCTTTCCAGTCGGGAAACCTGTCGTGCCAGCTGCATTAA
TGAATCGGCCAACGCGCGGGGAGAGGCGGTTTGCGTATTGGGCGCTCTTCCGCTTCCTCGCTCACTGACT
CGCTGCGCTCGGTCGTTCGGCTGCGGCGAGCGGTATCAGCTCACTCAAAGGCGGTAATACGGTTATCCAC
AGAATCAGGGGATAACGCAGGAAAGAACATGTGAGCAAAAGGCCAGCAAAAGGCCAGGAACCGTAAAAAG
GCCGCGTTGCTGGCGTTTTTCCATAGGCTCCGCCCCCCTGACGAGCATCACAAAAATCGACGCTCAAGTC
AGAGGTGGCGAAACCCGACAGGACTATAAAGATACCAGGCGTTTCCCCCTGGAAGCTCCCTCGTGCGCTC
TCCTGTTCCGACCCTGCCGCTTACCGGATACCTGTCCGCCTTTCTCCCTTCGGGAAGCGTGGCGCTTTCT
CATAGCTCACGCTGTAGGTATCTCAGTTCGGTGTAGGTCGTTCGCTCCAAGCTGGGCTGTGTGCACGAAC
CCCCCGTTCAGCCCGACCGCTGCGCCTTATCCGGTAACTATCGTCTTGAGTCCAACCCGGTAAGACACGA
CTTATCGCCACTGGCAGCAGCCACTGGTAACAGGATTAGCAGAGCGAGGTATGTAGGCGGTGCTACAGAG
TTCTTGAAGTGGTGGCCTAACTACGGCTACACTAGAAGAACAGTATTTGGTATCTGCGCTCTGCTGAAGC
CAGTTACCTTCGGAAAAAGAGTTGGTAGCTCTTGATCCGGCAAACAAACCACCGCTGGTAGCGGTGGTTT
TTTTGTTTGCAAGCAGCAGATTACGCGCAGAAAAAAAGGATCTCAAGAAGATCCTTTGATCTTTTCTACG
GGGTCTGACGCTCAGTGGAACGAAAACTCACGTTAAGGGATTTTGGTCATGAGATTATCAAAAAGGATCT
TCACCTAGATCCTTTTAAATTAAAAATGAAGTTTTAAATCAATCTAAAGTATATATGAGTAAACTTGGTC
TGACAGTTACCAATGCTTAATCAGTGAGGCACCTATCTCAGCGATCTGTCTATTTCGTTCATCCATAGTT
GCCTGACTCCCCGTCGTGTAGATAACTACGATACGGGAGGGCTTACCATCTGGCCCCAGTGCTGCAATGA
TACCGCGAGACCCACGCTCACCGGCTCCAGATTTATCAGCAATAAACCAGCCAGCCGGAAGGGCCGAGCG
CAGAAGTGGTCCTGCAACTTTATCCGCCTCCATCCAGTCTATTAATTGTTGCCGGGAAGCTAGAGTAAGT
AGTTCGCCAGTTAATAGTTTGCGCAACGTTGTTGCCATTGCTACAGGCATCGTGGTGTCACGCTCGTCGT
TTGGTATGGCTTCATTCAGCTCCGGTTCCCAACGATCAAGGCGAGTTACATGATCCCCAATGTTGTGCAA
AAAAGCGGTTAGCTCCTTCGGTCCTCCGATCGTTGTCAGAAGTAAGTTGGCCGCAGTGTTATCACTCATG
GTTATGGCAGCACTGCATAATTCTCTTACTGTCATGCCATCCGTAAGATGCTTTTCTGTGACTGGTGAGT
ACTCAACCAAGTCATTCTGAGAATAGTGTATGCGGCGACCGAGTTGCTCTTGCCCGGCGTCAATACGGGA
TAATACCGCGCCACATAGCAGAACTTTAAAAGTGCTCATCATTGGAAAACGTTCTTCGGGGCGAAAACTC
TCAAGGATCTTACCGCTGTTGAGATCCAGTTCGATGTAACCCACTCGTGCACCCAACTGATCTTCAGCAT
CTTTTACTTTCACCAGCGTTTCTGGGTGAGCAAAAACAGGAAGGCAAAATGCCGCAAAAAAGGGAATAAG
GGCGACACGGAAATGTTGAATACTCATACTCTTCCTTTTTCAATATTATTGAAGCATTTATCAGGGTTAT
TGTCTCATGAGCGGATACATATTTGAATGTATTTAGAAAAATAAACAAATAGGGGTTCCGCGCACATTTC
CCCGAAAAGTGCCACCTGACGTCTAAGAAACCATTATTATCATGACATTAACCTATAAAAATAGGCGTAT
CACGAGGCCCTTTCGTCTCGCGCGTTTCGGTGATGACGGTGAAAACCTCTGACACATGCAGCTCCCGGAG
ACGGTCACAGCTTGTCTGTAAGCGGATGCCGGGAGCAGACAAGCCCGTCAGGGCGCGTCAGCGGGTGTTG
GCGGGTGTCGGGGCTGGCTTAACTATGCGGCATCAGAGCAGATTGTACTGAGAGTGCACCATATGCGGTG
TGAAATACCGCACAGATGCGTAAGGAGAAAATACCGCATCAGGCGCCATTCGCCATTCAGGCTGCGCAAC
TGTTGGGAAGGGCGATCGGTGCGGGCCTCTTCGCTATTACGCCAGCTGGCGAAAGGGGGATGTGCTGCAA
GGCGATTAAGTTGGGTAACGCCAGGGTTTTCCCAGTCACGACGTTGTAAAACGACGGCGCAAGGAATGGT
GCATGCAAGGAGATGGCGCCCAACAGTCCCCCGGCCACGGGGCCTGCCACCATACCCACGCCGAAACAAG
CGCTCATGAGCCCGAAGTGGCGAGCCCGATCTTCCCCATCGGTGATGTCGGCGATATAGGCGCCAGCAAC
CGCACCTGTGGCGCCGGTGATGCCGGCCACGATGCGTCCGGCGTAGAGGCGATTAGTCCAATTTGTTAAA
GACAGGATATCAGTGGTCCAGGCTCTAGTTTTGACTCAACAATATCACCAGCTGAAGCCTATAGAGTACG
AGCCATAGATAAAATAAAAGATTTTATTTAGTCTCCAGAAAAAGGGGGGAA
